>Addgene plasmid #179052 | pBBK68 pHomL-RPL18Bp-SRM1-Link-Scarlet(rfp)-SSA1t-HomR (AmpR) | addgene full sequence | sequence record 360850 | Addgene NGS Result
TTACCAATGCTTAATCAGTGAGGCACCTATCTCAGCGATCTGTCTATTTCGTTCATCCATAGTTGCCTGA
CTCCCCGTCGTGTAGATAACTACGATACGGGAGGGCTTACCATCTGGCCCCAGTGCTGCAATGATACCGC
GGGACCCACGCTCACCGGCTCCAGATTTATCAGCAATAAACCAGCCAGCCGGAAGGGCCGAGCGCAGAAG
TGGTCCTGCAACTTTATCCGCCTCCATCCAGTCTATTAATTGTTGCCGGGAAGCTAGAGTAAGTAGTTCG
CCAGTTAATAGTTTGCGCAACGTTGTTGCCATTGCTACAGGCATCGTGGTGTCACGCTCGTCGTTTGGTA
TGGCTTCATTCAGCTCCGGTTCCCAACGATCAAGGCGAGTTACATGATCCCCCATGTTGTGCAAAAAAGC
GGTTAGCTCCTTCGGTCCTCCGATCGTTGTCAGAAGTAAGTTGGCCGCAGTGTTATCACTCATGGTTATG
GCAGCACTGCATAATTCTCTTACTGTCATGCCATCCGTAAGATGCTTTTCTGTGACTGGTGAGTACTCAA
CCAAGTCATTCTGAGAATAGTGTATGCGGCGACCGAGTTGCTCTTGCCCGGCGTCAATACGGGATAATAC
CGCGCCACATAGCAGAACTTTAAAAGTGCTCATCATTGGAAAACGTTCTTCGGGGCGAAAACTCTCAAGG
ATCTTACCGCTGTTGAGATCCAGTTCGATGTAACCCACTCGTGCACCCAACTGATCTTCAGCATCTTTTA
CTTTCACCAGCGTTTCTGGGTGAGCAAAAACAGGAAGGCAAAATGCCGCAAAAAAGGGAATAAGGGCGAC
ACGGAAATGTTGAATACTCATACTCTTCCTTTTTCAATATTATTGAAGCATTTATCAGGGTTATTGTCTC
ATGAGCGGATACATATTTGAATGTATTTAGAAAAATAAACAAATAGGGGTTCCGCGCACATTTCCCCGAA
AAGTGCCACCTGTCATGACCAAAATCCCTTAACGTGAGTTTTCGTTCCACTGAGCGTCAGACCCCGTAGA
AAAGATCAAAGGATCTTCTTGAGATCCTTTTTTTCTGCGCGTAATCTGCTGCTTGCAAACAAAAAAACCA
CCGCTACCAGCGGTGGTTTGTTTGCCGGATCAAGAGCTACCAACTCTTTTTCCGAAGGTAACTGGCTTCA
GCAGAGCGCAGATACCAAATACTGTTCTTCTAGTGTAGCCGTAGTTAGGCCACCACTTCAAGAACTCTGT
AGCACCGCCTACATACCTCGCTCTGCTAATCCTGTTACCAGTGGCTGCTGCCAGTGGCGATAAGTCGTGT
CTTACCGGGTTGGACTCAAGACGATAGTTACCGGATAAGGCGCAGCGGTCGGGCTGAACGGGGGGTTCGT
GCACACAGCCCAGCTTGGAGCGAACGACCTACACCGAACTGAGATACCTACAGCGTGAGCTATGAGAAAG
CGCCACGCTTCCCGAAGGGAGAAAGGCGGACAGGTATCCGGTAAGCGGCAGGGTCGGAACAGGAGAGCGC
ACGAGGGAGCTTCCAGGGGGAAACGCCTGGTATCTTTATAGTCCTGTCGGGTTTCGCCACCTCTGACTTG
AGCGTCGATTTTTGTGATGCTCGTCAGGGGGGCGGAGCCTATGGAAAAACGCCAGCAACGCGGCCTTTTT
ACGGTTCCTGGCCTTTTGCTGGCCTTTTGCTCACATGTTCTTTCCTGCGTTATCCCCTGATTCTGTGGAT
AACCGTGCGGCCGCCAATGTTATCTATTGGCAGATGTTCATACGGGGCTTTCAAATATTGATGAAATTAT
GTGATGTTTAGAAGAAGATTCGAACTGTTTTCAGTAGATTTGGTAACTGTGCAACCATAACTCATGCCCC
CTATTTATCGGCATTGAGATTGTAAAGGAAGTAAAACGCATTTTTGCAGATCTGTTCTCTTATGTATTTT
TAATCGTCCTTGTATGGAAGTATCAAAGGGGACGTTCTTCACCTCCTTGGAAAACGCAAACTTTCTTTTT
GCCTATCACAGTATCTTATCGAGCTAACTATTTTCGACACACATGAAAAAGCAGAAATATTAACGAAAAA
GAAAAGAAAGACCATGTCATGTACGGGCAATCAGAATATGCAAGATGAGCGGGAACGGGCGAAATGTGCA
CGCGCACAACTTACGAAACGCGGATGAGTCACTGACAGCCACCGCAGAGGTTCTGACTCCTACTGAGCTC
TATTGGAGGTGGCAGAACCGGTAATCCCACAGTGAGCAACTTGACAAACCAACAGATATAGGCTGTGTCT
TAAAATATACCATCCAATACCTTGATGAACTTTTCAAAGATGACTAAAATAAGTGAAATTTCAACATTAA
CTTCGAGCTGTAAACACAGTGGTTTCTTTGCATAAACACCATCAGCCTCAAGTCGTCAAGTAAAGATTTC
GTGTTCATGCAGATAGATAACAATCTATATGTTGATAATTAGCGTTGCCTCATCAATGCGTACACGAAGA
ATATACTAAAAAATGAGCAGGCAAGATAAACGAAGGCAAAGATGACAGAGCAGAAAGCCCTAGTAAAGCG
TATTACAAATGAAACCAAGATTCAGATTGCGATCCCTGAATTCGCATCTAGATGGTAGAGCCACAAACAG
CCGGTACAAGCAACGATCTCCAGGACCATCTGAATCATGCGCGGATGACACGAACTCACGACGGCGATCA
CAGACATTAACCCACAGTACAGACACTGCGACAACGTGGCAATTCGTCGCAATACCGTCTCACTGAACTG
GCCGATAATTGCAGACGAACGAAGAGGATGTCCAATATTTTTTTTAAGGAATAAGGATACTTCAAGACTA
GATTCCCCCCTGCATTCCCATCAGAACCGTAAACCTTGGCGCTTTCCTTGGGAAGTATTCAAGAAGTGCC
TTGTCCGGTTTCTGTGGCTCACAAACCAGCGCGCCCGATATGGCTTTCTTTTCACTTATGAATGTACCAG
TACGGGACAATTAGAACGCTCCTGTAACAATCTCTTTGCAAATGTGGGGTTACATTCTAACCATGTCACA
CTGCTGACGAAATTCAAAGTAAAAAAAAATGGGACCACGTCTTGAGAACGATAGATTTTCTTTATTTTAC
ATTGAACAGTCGTTGTCTCAGCGCGCTTTATGTTTTCATTCATACTTCATATTATAAAATAACAAAAGAA
GAATTTCATATTCACGCCCAAGAAATCAGGCTGCTTTCCAAATGCAATTGACACTTCATTAGCCATCACA
CAAAACTCTTTCTTGCTGGAGCTTCTTTTAAAAAAGACCTCAGTACACCAAACACGTTACCCGACCTCGT
TATTTTACGACAACTATGATAAAATTCTGAAGAAAAAATAAAAAAATTTTCATACTTCTTGCTTTTATTT
AAACCATTGAATGATTTCTTTTGAACAAAACTACCTGTTTCACCAAAGGAAATAGAAAGAAAAAATCAAT
TAGAAGAAAACAAAAAACAAAAGATCTATGGTCAAAAGAACAGTCGCCACCAATGGAGATGCGTCTGGCG
CTCATAGAGCAAAGAAAATGTCTAAAACTCATGCTTCTCATATCATAAACGCTCAAGAAGACTACAAGCA
TATGTACTTAAGTGTCCAACCATTGGATATATTTTGCTGGGGTACTGGTTCTATGTGTGAGCTTGGGTTG
GGTCCACTAGCCAAAAATAAGGAAGTTAAAAGACCAAGGTTAAACCCATTTTTACCTCGCGATGAGGCCA
AGATCATTTCTTTTGCAGTCGGTGGTATGCACACCTTAGCCCTTGATGAAGAAAGCAATGTATGGTCCTG
GGGTTGCAATGACGTGGGTGCGTTGGGCAGAGATACTTCCAACGCCAAGGAACAACTCAAGGACATGGAC
GCCGATGACTCAAGTGATGACGAAGATGGTGATTTGAACGAATTGGAATCTACGCCCGCTAAAATCCCAA
GAGAGTCATTTCCTCCCTTAGCGGAGGGACACAAGGTCGTGCAATTGGCAGCTACAGACAATATGAGTTG
CGCCCTGTTCAGCAATGGCGAGGTATACGCATGGGGTACTTTCCGTTGCAATGAAGGTATCCTAGGGTTT
TACCAAGATAAAATTAAAATTCAAAAAACTCCATGGAAAGTGCCTACATTCTCTAAGTACAATATTGTCC
AATTAGCTCCCGGTAAGGATCACATACTTTTCTTAGATGAAGAGGGTATGGTGTTCGCCTGGGGTAACGG
TCAGCAAAACCAATTAGGAAGAAAAGTTATGGAAAGGTTCCGTTTAAAGACTTTGGATCCCAGACCATTT
GGGTTAAGACATGTAAAATACATCGCATCTGGCGAAAACCATTGCTTTGCTTTAACAAAAGACAACAAGT
TAGTAAGCTGGGGGTTGAATCAGTTTGGTCAATGTGGTGTTTCAGAGGATGTGGAAGACGGTGCGCTTGT
TACAAAGCCAAAAAGACTAGCGCTACCTGATAACGTTGTTATCAGAAGCATTGCTGCTGGTGAACATCAC
TCATTGATCCTATCCCAAGATGGCGATTTGTATTCGTGTGGTAGACTAGACATGTTTGAAGTTGGTATCC
CAAAAGACAATTTACCCGAATATACTTACAAAGATGTTCATGGAAAAGCACGTGCCGTGCCACTTCCAAC
TAAGTTGAATAATGTTCCGAAGTTCAAAAGCGTTGCGGCTGGTTCGCACCATTCAGTCGCGGTAGCTCAA
AATGGCATTGCCTATTCTTGGGGTTTTGGTGAAACCTACGCCGTTGGATTAGGCCCTTTTGAGGACGACA
CTGAAGTTCCAACCAGAATCAAGAATACTGCTACACAGGATCATAACATCATTTTAGTCGGGTGTGGAGG
CCAATTTTCCGTGTCTGGTGGTGTTAAGCTGTCTGATGAGGACGCAGAAAAGAGAGCGGATGAAATGGAT
GATGGATCCGGTCCTTCTGGCCCAACTGGCATGGTTAGTAAAGGTGAAGCTGTTATAAAAGAATTCATGA
GGTTTAAAGTTCATATGGAAGGTTCAATGAATGGTCATGAATTTGAAATTGAAGGTGAAGGTGAAGGTAG
ACCATATGAAGGTACACAAACTGCTAAATTGAAAGTTACTAAAGGTGGTCCATTACCATTTTCTTGGGAT
ATTTTGTCTCCACAATTCATGTATGGTTCTAGAGCTTTTATTAAGCATCCAGCTGATATTCCAGATTATT
ATAAACAATCTTTTCCTGAAGGTTTTAAATGGGAAAGAGTTATGAATTTCGAAGATGGTGGTGCTGTTAC
TGTTACTCAAGATACTTCTTTGGAAGATGGTACTTTAATCTATAAAGTTAAATTGAGAGGTACTAATTTT
CCACCAGATGGTCCAGTTATGCAAAAGAAAACTATGGGTTGGGAAGCATCTACTGAAAGATTGTATCCAG
AAGATGGTGTTTTGAAAGGAGACATTAAGATGGCTTTGAGATTGAAAGATGGTGGTCGGTACCTGGCCGA
CTTCAAGACCACCTATAAAGCTAAAAAACCAGTTCAAATGCCAGGTGCATATAATGTTGATAGAAAGTTA
GATATAACGTCGCATAACGAGGACTATACTGTAGTTGAACAATATGAACGTAGTGAAGGTAGACATAGTA
CCGGAGGAATGGATGAATTGTATAAATAGCTCGAGTGGCGCCAATTGGTGCGGCAATTGATAATAACGAA
AATGTCTTTTAATGATCTGGGTATAATGAGGAATTTTCCGAACGTTTTTACTTTATATATATATATACAT
GTAACATATATTCTATACGCTATAGAGAAAGGAAATTTTTCAATTAAAAAAAAAATAGAGAAAGAGTTTC
ACTTCTTGATTATCGCTAACACTAATGGTTGAAGTACTGCTACTTTAATTTTATGCTGCCAATGAGACGA
CGGGGTCATCACGGCTCATCATGCGCCAAACAAATGTGTGCAATACACGCTCGGATGACTGCATGATGAC
CGCACTGACTGGGGACAGCAGATCCACCTAAGCCTGTGAGAGAAGCAGACACCCGACAGATCAAGGCAGT
TAACTAGTGCACTGCAGTACAAATCGTCCCCAACAAAAGTGGGCTCTCAAAATTCATCACATTTAAATGC
ATATAGGAAGAGCAACAGTTGGTTTGCATCTGATGTTCCTTAAAGATTTCGACATAATGTGCGAAGTAGA
TCCCTTCAGCACTGTACTTGTTTTTGCGACTAGATTGTAAATCATTCTTTATTTAATCTCTTTCTTTAAC
TACTGCTTAAAGTATAATTTGGTCCGTAGTTTAATAACTATACTAAGCGAACGCTCTCTCGAAATTTTTC
TTAACGCGTCCTTGTACTGCGTCTAACGCTTTTGCCACTTGGATTTCTATTATAGGAAATAGTCTCACTT
ACTGGGCGACGAATTTTCGCGTTTTGATGAAGCACAGGAAGAATTTCTTTATGCTCAGAAGTTTGACAGC
AAGCAAGTTCATCATTCGAACTAGCCTTATTGTTTTAGTTCAGTGACAGCGAACTGCCGTACTCGATGCT
TTATTTCTCACGGTAGAGCGGAAGAACAGATAGATCCCTACATATTGCTACCACTTCTATTACACAATAG
TTTCAATAGCTTGCAGCGTAGCTAAACTCTAAAATTTATCTAAATCACTCATATAAACCGAACCCTTCCC
CTTCCGCTTATAGTACAGCTGATGCTCCTTCACTATTTTAACATGTGGAATTCTTGAAAGAATGAAATCG
CCATGCCAAGCCATCACACGGTCTTTTATGCAATTGATTGACCGCCTGCAACACATAGGCAGTAAAATTT
TTACAAGCAGTAGCAGAACAGGCCACACAATCGCAAGTGATTAACGTCCACACAGGTATAGGGTTTCTGG
ACCATATGATACATGCTCTGGCCAAGCATTCCGGCTGGTCGCTAATCGTTGAGTGCCGAGCGGCCGCGAT
TATCAAAAAGGATCTTCACCTAGATCCTTTTAAATTAAAAATGAAGTTTTAAATCAATCTAAAGTATATA
TGAGTAAACTTGGTCTGACAG
Features (pLannotate 1.2.2; 10 found; start..end, strand, type, name):
      1..861     -  CDS            AmpR: β-lactamase; bla; confers resistance to ampicillin, carbenicillin, and related antibiotics
    862..966     -  promoter       AmpR promoter: bla
   1069..1657    +  rep_origin     ori: high-copy-number ColE1/pMB1/pBR322/pUC origin of replication
   2391..2510    +  rep_origin     ARS1 (fragment): S. cerevisiae autonomously replicating sequence ARS1/ARS416
   2515..2561    +  promoter       HIS3 promoter (fragment): S. cerevisiae HIS3
   2562..2624    +  CDS            HIS3 (fragment): imidazoleglycerol-phosphate dehydratase, required for histidine biosynthesis; S. cerevisiae HIS3; yeast auxotrophic marker
   3528..4973    +  CDS            SRM1: RCC1_YEAST - Also known as MTR1, PRP20. Experimental evidence at protein level: Swiss-Prot protein existence level 1. Guanine nucleotide exchange factor that promotes the exchange of GSP1/GSP2-bound GDP by GTP and controls RNA metabolism and transport. Involved in yeast pheromone response pathway and in mRNA metabolism. Involved in nuclear pore complex (NPC) assembly and required for mRNA and ribosome nuclear export. Binds chromatin and is involved NPC-mediated transcriptional control. From Saccharomyces cerevisiae (strain ATCC 204508 / S288c) (Baker's yeast).
   5001..5696    +  CDS            mScarlet-I: mScarlet-I is a basic (constitutively fluorescent) red fluorescent protein published in 2016, derived from synthetic construct. It is reported to be a rapidly-maturing monomer with moderate acid sensitivity.
   6742..6768    +  rep_origin     ARS1 (fragment): S. cerevisiae autonomously replicating sequence ARS1/ARS416
   6865..6986    +  CDS            HIS3 (fragment): imidazoleglycerol-phosphate dehydratase, required for histidine biosynthesis; S. cerevisiae HIS3; yeast auxotrophic marker
