[The description below was written by a language model from this plasmid's Addgene catalogue record and pLannotate feature annotations shown in this document.]
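Description:
pBBK68 is a yeast integration-cassette donor plasmid from the Markerless Yeast Localization and Overexpression (MyLO) CRISPR-Cas9 toolkit. It was assembled by BsaI Golden Gate cloning in the pYTK089 backbone. In E. coli it is maintained at high copy from a ColE1/pUC-type origin and selected with ampicillin through the β-lactamase gene and its native promoter. The 7,091-nt sequence carries no complete yeast selectable marker or intact yeast replication origin, which fits a cassette meant to be integrated into the genome without a marker rather than kept as an episome.

The payload is a Saccharomyces cerevisiae expression unit flanked by left and right homology arms (HomL and HomR). The RPL18B promoter drives the SRM1 coding sequence, which is joined through a short linker to a red fluorescent protein annotated as mScarlet-I. According to the construct name, the SSA1 terminator follows. The promoter, terminator and homology arms come from the name and catalogue fields and are not annotated individually in the feature table. SRM1 (also called PRP20) is the chromatin-binding guanine nucleotide exchange factor for the Ran homologues Gsp1 and Gsp2, so the fusion labels the nucleus in red.

Short fragments annotated as ARS1, HIS3 promoter and HIS3 coding sequence lie on either side of the expression unit. They probably fall within the homology arms or adjacent sequence, but the record does not name the genomic target locus. The stated use is to supply a nuclear marker cassette, presumably as repair template for Cas9-directed integration, for localization studies alongside other fluorescently tagged proteins.
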