Addgene plasmid #179052: pBBK68 pHomL-RPL18Bp-SRM1-Link-Scarlet(rfp)-SSA1t-HomR (AmpR)
Purpose: Vector containing a yeast integration cassette for RPL18B-driven expression of SRM1-Link-Scarlet(rfp), a marker for the nucleus
Depositing lab: Vincent Martin. Depositing organization: Concordia University. Publication: The MyLo CRISPR-Cas9 Toolkit: A Markerless Yeast Localization and Overexpression CRISPR-Cas9 Toolkit. Bean BDM, Whiteway M, Martin VJJ. G3 (Bethesda). 2022 Jun 16. pii: 6609175. doi: 10.1093/g3journal/jkac154. PubMed 35708612.
Backbone
  Vector backbone: pYTK089 (ColE1, AmpR)
  Vector type: Yeast Expression
Growth in bacteria
  Bacterial resistance: Ampicillin, 100 μg/mL
  Growth temperature: 37°C
  Growth strain: DH5alpha
  Copy number: High Copy
Gene/Insert
  Gene/Insert name: RPL18Bp-SRM1-Link-Scarlet(rfp)
  Species: S. cerevisiae (budding yeast)
  Cloning method: Restriction Enzyme; 5′ cloning site Unknown (unknown if destroyed); 3′ cloning site Unknown (unknown if destroyed)
Terms and licenses: Academic/Nonprofit Terms; Industry Terms: Not Available to Industry
Depositor comments: Part of the Markerless Yeast Localization and Overexpression (MyLO) CRISPR-Cas9 Toolkit. Vector cloned using BsaI Golden Gate cloning
How to cite: pBBK68 pHomL-RPL18Bp-SRM1-Link-Scarlet(rfp)-SSA1t-HomR (AmpR) was a gift from Vincent Martin (Addgene plasmid # 179052 ; http://n2t.net/addgene:179052 ; RRID:Addgene_179052)
